>Addgene plasmid #187266 | pLL5.0 mCherry-hCortKD-Flcortmut3YD | addgene full sequence | sequence record 373222 | Addgene NGS Result
TCTCCCGATCCCCTATGGTGCACTCTCAGTACAATCTGCTCTGATGCCGCATAGTTAAGCCAGTATCTGC
TCCCTGCTTGTGTGTTGGAGGTCGCTGAGTAGTGCGCGAGCAAAATTTAAGCTACAACAAGGCAAGGCTT
GACCGACAATTGCATGAAGAATCTGCTTAGGGTTAGGCGTTTTGCGCTGCTTCGCGATGTACGGGCCAGA
TATACGCGTTGACATTGATTATTGACTAGTTATTAATAGTAATCAATTACGGGGTCATTAGTTCATAGCC
CATATATGGAGTTCCGCGTTACATAACTTACGGTAAATGGCCCGCCTGGCTGACCGCCCAACGACCCCCG
CCCATTGACGTCAATAATGACGTATGTTCCCATAGTAACGCCAATAGGGACTTTCCATTGACGTCAATGG
GTGGAGTATTTACGGTAAACTGCCCACTTGGCAGTACATCAAGTGTATCATATGCCAAGTACGCCCCCTA
TTGACGTCAATGACGGTAAATGGCCCGCCTGGCATTATGCCCAGTACATGACCTTATGGGACTTTCCTAC
TTGGCAGTACATCTACGTATTAGTCATCGCTATTACCATGGTGATGCGGTTTTGGCAGTACATCAATGGG
CGTGGATAGCGGTTTGACTCACGGGGATTTCCAAGTCTCCACCCCATTGACGTCAATGGGAGTTTGTTTT
GGCACCAAAATCAACGGGACTTTCCAAAATGTCGTAACAACTCCGCCCCATTGACGCAAATGGGCGGTAG
GCGTGTACGGTGGGAGGTCTATATAAGCAGCGCGTTTTGCCTGTACTGGGTCTCTCTGGTTAGACCAGAT
CTGAGCCTGGGAGCTCTCTGGCTAACTAGGGAACCCACTGCTTAAGCCTCAATAAAGCTTGCCTTGAGTG
CTTCAAGTAGTGTGTGCCCGTCTGTTGTGTGACTCTGGTAACTAGAGATCCCTCAGACCCTTTTAGTCAG
TGTGGAAAATCTCTAGCAGTGGCGCCCGAACAGGGACTTGAAAGCGAAAGGGAAACCAGAGGAGCTCTCT
CGACGCAGGACTCGGCTTGCTGAAGCGCGCACGGCAAGAGGCGAGGGGCGGCGACTGGTGAGTACGCCAA
AAATTTTGACTAGCGGAGGCTAGAAGGAGAGAGATGGGTGCGAGAGCGTCAGTATTAAGCGGGGGAGAAT
TAGATCGCGATGGGAAAAAATTCGGTTAAGGCCAGGGGGAAAGAAAAAATATAAATTAAAACATATAGTA
TGGGCAAGCAGGGAGCTAGAACGATTCGCAGTTAATCCTGGCCTGTTAGAAACATCAGAAGGCTGTAGAC
AAATACTGGGACAGCTACAACCATCCCTTCAGACAGGATCAGAAGAACTTAGATCATTATATAATACAGT
AGCAACCCTCTATTGTGTGCATCAAAGGATAGAGATAAAAGACACCAAGGAAGCTTTAGACAAGATAGAG
GAAGAGCAAAACAAAAGTAAGACCACCGCACAGCAAGCGGCCGGCCGCTGATCTTCAGACCTGGAGGAGG
AGATATGAGGGACAATTGGAGAAGTGAATTATATAAATATAAAGTAGTAAAAATTGAACCATTAGGAGTA
GCACCCACCAAGGCAAAGAGAAGAGTGGTGCAGAGAGAAAAAAGAGCAGTGGGAATAGGAGCTTTGTTCC
TTGGGTTCTTGGGAGCAGCAGGAAGCACTATGGGCGCAGCGTCAATGACGCTGACGGTACAGGCCAGACA
ATTATTGTCTGGTATAGTGCAGCAGCAGAACAATTTGCTGAGGGCTATTGAGGCGCAACAGCATCTGTTG
CAACTCACAGTCTGGGGCATCAAGCAGCTCCAGGCAAGAATCCTGGCTGTGGAAAGATACCTAAAGGATC
AACAGCTCCTGGGGATTTGGGGTTGCTCTGGAAAACTCATTTGCACCACTGCTGTGCCTTGGAATGCTAG
TTGGAGTAATAAATCTCTGGAACAGATTTGGAATCACACGACCTGGATGGAGTGGGACAGAGAAATTAAC
AATTACACAAGCTTAATACACTCCTTAATTGAAGAATCGCAAAACCAGCAAGAAAAGAATGAACAAGAAT
TATTGGAATTAGATAAATGGGCAAGTTTGTGGAATTGGTTTAACATAACAAATTGGCTGTGGTATATAAA
ATTATTCATAATGATAGTAGGAGGCTTGGTAGGTTTAAGAATAGTTTTTGCTGTACTTTCTATAGTGAAT
AGAGTTAGGCAGGGATATTCACCATTATCGTTTCAGACCCACCTCCCAACCCCGAGGGGACCCGACAGGC
CCGAAGGAATAGAAGAAGAAGGTGGAGAGAGAGACAGAGACAGATCCATTCGATTAGTGAACGGATCGGC
ACTGCGTGCGCCAATTCTGCAGACAAATGGCAGTATTCATCCACAATTTTAAAAGAAAAGGGGGGATTGG
GGGGTACAGTGCAGGGGAAAGAATAGTAGACATAATAGCAACAGACATACAAACTAAAGAATTACAAAAA
CAAATTACAAAAATTCAAAATTTTCGGGTTTATTACAGGGACAGCAGAGATCCAGTTTGGTTAGTACCGC
GCTCTAGAGATCCGACGCGCCATCTCTAGGCCCGCGCCGGCCCCCTCGCACAGACTTGTGGGAGAAGCTC
GGCTACTCCCCTGCCCCGGTTAATTTGCATATAATATTTCCTAGTAACTATAGAGGCTTAATGTGCGATA
AAAGACAGATAATCTGTTCTTTTTAATACTAGCTACATTTTACATGATAGGCTTGGATTTCTATAAGAGA
TACAAATACTAAATTATTATTTTAAAAAACAGCACAAAAGGAAACTCACCCTAACTGTAAAGTAATTGTG
TGTTTTGAGACTATAAATATCCCTTGGAGAAAAGCCTTGTTTGAGAAGCACGAGTCACAGATTCAAGAGA
TCTGTGACTCGTGCTTCTCTTTTTTCTCGAGGTCGACGGTATCGATAAGCTCGCTTCACGAGATTCCAGC
AGGTCGAGGGACCTAATAACTTCGTATAGCATACATTATACGAAGTTATATTAAGGGTTCCAAGCTTAAG
CGGCCGCTGAAAGACCCCACCTGTAGGTTTGGCAAGCTAGCTTAAGTAACGCCATTTTGCAAGGCATGGA
AAATACATAACTGAGAATAGAGAAGTTCAGATCAAGGTTAGGAACAGAGAGACAGCAGAATATGGGCCAA
ACAGGATATCTGTGGTAAGCAGTTCCTGCCCCGGCTCAGGGCCAAGAACAGATGGTCCCCAGATGCGGTC
GCCCTCAGCAGTTTCTAGAGAACCATCAGATGTTTCCAGGGTGCCCCAAGGACCTGAAATGACCCTGTGC
CTTATTTGAACTAACCAATCAGTTCGCTTCTCGCTTCTGTTCGCGCGCTTCTGCTCCCCGAGCTCAATAA
AAGAGCCCACAACCCCTCACTCGGCGCGCCAGTCCTCCGATAGACTGCGTCGCCCGGGTACCCGTATTCC
CAATAAAGCCTCTTGCTGTTTGCATCCGAATCGTGGACTCGCTGATCCTTGGGAGGGTCTCCTCAGATTG
ATTGACTGCCCACCTCGGGGGTCTTTCATCGAATTCGCCACCATGTGGAAAGCTTCAGCAGGCCACGCTG
TGTCCATCGCCCAGGATGACGCGGGGGCCGATGACTGGGAGACTGACCCTGATTTTGTGAATGATGTGAG
TGAGAAGGAGCAAAGATGGGGTGCCAAGACGGTGCAGGGCTCCGGGCACCAGGAGCATATCAACATACAC
AAGCTGAGGGAGAATGTCTTTCAAGAGCATCAGACCCTTAAGGAGAAGGAACTTGAAACAGGACCAAAAG
CTTCCCATGGCTATGGAGGGAAATTTGGTGTGGAACAAGACCGAATGGATAAGTCAGCTGTCGGCCACGA
ATATCAGTCGAAACTTTCCAAGCACTGCTCGCAGGTGGACTCGGTCCGTGGCTTCGGAGGCAAGTTTGGT
GTCCAGATGGACAGAGTTGATCAGTCTGCTGTAGGCTTTGAATACCAGGGGAAGACTGAGAAGCATGCCT
CCCAGAAAGACTACTCCAGTGGTTTTGGCGGCAAGTATGGCGTGCAGGCCGACCGAGTAGACAAGAGCGC
GGTGGGCTTCGACTACCAGGGCAAGACGGAGAAACATGAATCCCAGAGAGATTACTCCAAAGGTTTCGGC
GGCAAATACGGTATCGACAAGGACAAAGTGGATAAGAGCGCCGTTGGCTTTGAGTATCAAGGCAAAACGG
AGAAGCACGAGTCCCAGAAAGACTATGTGAAAGGGTTTGGAGGAAAATTTGGTGTGCAGACAGACAGACA
AGACAAATGTGCCCTTGGCTGGGATCACCAGGAGAAATTGCAGCTGCATGAATCCCAAAAAGATTATAAG
ACTGGTTTTGGAGGCAAATTCGGTGTTCAGTCGGAGAGGCAGGACTCCGCTGCTGTGGGGTTTGATTACA
AGGAGAAGCTGGCCAAGCACGAGTCCCAGCAAGACTACTCCAAAGGATTCGGCGGGAAGTATGGGGTGCA
GAAGGATCGGATGGATAAGAATGCGTCAACCTTTGAGGATGTCACCCAGGTGTCCTCTGCCTACCAGAAG
ACAGTACCTGTCGAAGCTGTGACCAGCAAAACAAGTAACATCAGAGCTAACTTTGAAAACCTCGCTAAGG
AGAAAGAGCAGGAGGACAGGCGGAAGGCGGAGGCGGAGAGAGCCCAGCGGATGGCCAAGGAGCGGCAGGA
GCAGGAAGAGGCCAGGAGGAAGCTGGAGGAGCAAGCCAGAGCCAAAACGCAAACGCCCCCTGTGTCGCCC
GCACCTCAGCCAACCGAGGAGAGGCTGCCCTCGAGCCCCGTCGATGAGGATGCGGCTTCCTTCAAGGCAG
AGCTGAGCTACAGAGGCCCTGTGAGTGGGACGGAGCCGGAGCCCGTGTACAGCATGGAGGCCGCTGACTA
CCGAGAGGCCAGCAGCCAGCAGGGCCTGGCCTATGCCACAGAGGCTGTCGATGAAAGCGCAGAGGCCCCG
GGCCACTATCCCGCAGAGGACAGCACCGACGATGAGTACGAGAACGATCTGGGGATCACAGCCGTCGCCC
TGTACGACTACCAGGCTGCGGGCGATGATGAGATCTCATTTGACCCTGATGACATCATCACCAACATCGA
GATGATTGACGACGGCTGGTGGCGCGGGGTGTGCAAGGGCCGGTACGGGCTCTTCCCAGCCAACTATGTG
GAGCTGCGGCAGGATCCACCGGTCGCCACCATGGTGAGCATGGACGAGGAGGATAACATGGCCATCATCA
AGGAGTTCATGCGCTTCAAGGTGCACATGGAGGGCTCCGTGAACGGCCACGAGTTCGAGATCGAGGGCGA
GGGCGAGGGCCGCCCCTACGAGGGCACCCAGACCGCCAAGCTGAAGGTGACCAAGGGTGGCCCCCTGCCC
TTCGCCTGGGACATCCTGTCCCCTCAGTTCATGTACGGCTCCAAGGCCTACGTGAAGCACCCCGCCGACA
TCCCCGACTACTTGAAGCTGTCCTTCCCCGAGGGCTTCAAGTGGGAGCGCGTGATGAACTTCGAGGACGG
CGGCGTGGTGACCGTGACCCAGGACTCCTCCCTGCAGGACGGCGAGTTCATCTACAAGGTGAAGCTGCGC
GGCACCAACTTCCCCTCCGACGGCCCCGTAATGCAGAAGAAGACCATGGGCTGGGAGGCCTCCTCCGAGC
GGATGTACCCCGAGGACGGCGCCCTGAAGGGCGAGATCAAGCAGAGGCTGAAGCTGAAGGACGGCGGCCA
CTACGACGCTGAGGTCAAGACCACCTACAAGGCCAAGAAGCCCGTGCAGCTGCCCGGCGCCTACAACGTC
AACATCAAGTTGGACATCACCTCCCACAACGAGGACTACACCATCGTGGAACAGTACGAACGCGCCGAGG
GCCGCCACTCCACCGGCGGCATGGACGAGCTGTACAAGTAAAGCGGCCGCGACTCTAGATCATAATCAGC
CATACCACCCTGCAGGCAATTCGTCGAGGGACCTAATAACTTCGTATAGCATACATTATACGAAGTTATA
CATGTTTAAGGGTTCCGGTTCCACTAGGTACAATTCGATATCAAGCTTATCGATAATCAACCTCTGGATT
ACAAAATTTGTGAAAGATTGACTGGTATTCTTAACTATGTTGCTCCTTTTACGCTATGTGGATACGCTGC
TTTAATGCCTTTGTATCATGCTATTGCTTCCCGTATGGCTTTCATTTTCTCCTCCTTGTATAAATCCTGG
TTGCTGTCTCTTTATGAGGAGTTGTGGCCCGTTGTCAGGCAACGTGGCGTGGTGTGCACTGTGTTTGCTG
ACGCAACCCCCACTGGTTGGGGCATTGCCACCACCTGTCAGCTCCTTTCCGGGACTTTCGCTTTCCCCCT
CCCTATTGCCACGGCGGAACTCATCGCCGCCTGCCTTGCCCGCTGCTGGACAGGGGCTCGGCTGTTGGGC
ACTGACAATTCCGTGGTGTTGTCGGGGAAATCATCGTCCTTTCCTTGGCTGCTCGCCTGTGTTGCCACCT
GGATTCTGCGCGGGACGTCCTTCTGCTACGTCCCTTCGGCCCTCAATCCAGCGGACCTTCCTTCCCGGCC
TGCTGCCGGCTCTGCGGCCTCTTCCGCGTCTTCGCCTTCGCCCTCAGACGAGTCGGATCTCCCTTTGGGC
CGCCTCCCCGCATCGATACCGTCGACCTCGATCGAGACCTAGAAAAACATGGAGCAATCACAAGTAGCAA
TACAGCAGCTACCAATGCTGATTGTGCCTGGCTAGAAGCACAAGAGGAGGAGGAGGTGGGTTTTCCAGTC
ACACCTCAGGTACCTTTAAGACCAATGACTTACAAGGCAGCTGTAGATCTTAGCCACTTTTTAAAAGAAA
AGGGGGGACTGGAAGGGCTAATTCACTCCCAACGAAGACAAGATATCCTTGATCTGTGGATCTACCACAC
ACAAGGCTACTTCCCTGATTGGCAGAACTACACACCAGGGCCAGGGATCAGATATCCACTGACCTTTGGA
TGGTGCTACAAGCTAGTACCAGTTGAGCAAGAGAAGGTAGAAGAAGCCAATGAAGGAGAGAACACCCGCT
TGTTACACCCTGTGAGCCTGCATGGGATGGATGACCCGGAGAGAGAAGTATTAGAGTGGAGGTTTGACAG
CCGCCTAGCATTTCATCACATGGCCCGAGAGCTGCATCCGGACTGTACTGGGTCTCTCTGGTTAGACCAG
ATCTGAGCCTGGGAGCTCTCTGGCTAACTAGGGAACCCACTGCTTAAGCCTCAATAAAGCTTGCCTTGAG
TGCTTCAAGTAGTGTGTGCCCGTCTGTTGTGTGACTCTGGTAACTAGAGATCCCTCAGACCCTTTTAGTC
AGTGTGGAAAATCTCTAGCAGCATGTGAGCAAAAGGCCAGCAAAAGGCCAGGAACCGTAAAAAGGCCGCG
TTGCTGGCGTTTTTCCATAGGCTCCGCCCCCCTGACGAGCATCACAAAAATCGACGCTCAAGTCAGAGGT
GGCGAAACCCGACAGGACTATAAAGATACCAGGCGTTTCCCCCTGGAAGCTCCCTCGTGCGCTCTCCTGT
TCCGACCCTGCCGCTTACCGGATACCTGTCCGCCTTTCTCCCTTCGGGAAGCGTGGCGCTTTCTCATAGC
TCACGCTGTAGGTATCTCAGTTCGGTGTAGGTCGTTCGCTCCAAGCTGGGCTGTGTGCACGAACCCCCCG
TTCAGCCCGACCGCTGCGCCTTATCCGGTAACTATCGTCTTGAGTCCAACCCGGTAAGACACGACTTATC
GCCACTGGCAGCAGCCACTGGTAACAGGATTAGCAGAGCGAGGTATGTAGGCGGTGCTACAGAGTTCTTG
AAGTGGTGGCCTAACTACGGCTACACTAGAAGAACAGTATTTGGTATCTGCGCTCTGCTGAAGCCAGTTA
CCTTCGGAAAAAGAGTTGGTAGCTCTTGATCCGGCAAACAAACCACCGCTGGTAGCGGTGGTTTTTTTGT
TTGCAAGCAGCAGATTACGCGCAGAAAAAAAGGATCTCAAGAAGATCCTTTGATCTTTTCTACGGGGTCT
GACGCTCAGTGGAACGAAAACTCACGTTAAGGGATTTTGGTCATGAGATTATCAAAAAGGATCTTCACCT
AGATCCTTTTAAATTAAAAATGAAGTTTTAAATCAATCTAAAGTATATATGAGTAAACTTGGTCTGACAG
TTACCAATGCTTAATCAGTGAGGCACCTATCTCAGCGATCTGTCTATTTCGTTCATCCATAGTTGCCTGA
CTCCCCGTCGTGTAGATAACTACGATACGGGAGGGCTTACCATCTGGCCCCAGTGCTGCAATGATACCGC
GAGACCCACGCTCACCGGCTCCAGATTTATCAGCAATAAACCAGCCAGCCGGAAGGGCCGAGCGCAGAAG
TGGTCCTGCAACTTTATCCGCCTCCATCCAGTCTATTAATTGTTGCCGGGAAGCTAGAGTAAGTAGTTCG
CCAGTTAATAGTTTGCGCAACGTTGTTGCCATTGCTACAGGCATCGTGGTGTCACGCTCGTCGTTTGGTA
TGGCTTCATTCAGCTCCGGTTCCCAACGATCAAGGCGAGTTACATGATCCCCCATGTTGTGCAAAAAAGC
GGTTAGCTCCTTCGGTCCTCCGATCGTTGTCAGAAGTAAGTTGGCCGCAGTGTTATCACTCATGGTTATG
GCAGCACTGCATAATTCTCTTACTGTCATGCCATCCGTAAGATGCTTTTCTGTGACTGGTGAGTACTCAA
CCAAGTCATTCTGAGAATAGTGTATGCGGCGACCGAGTTGCTCTTGCCCGGCGTCAATACGGGATAATAC
CGCGCCACATAGCAGAACTTTAAAAGTGCTCATCATTGGAAAACGTTCTTCGGGGCGAAAACTCTCAAGG
ATCTTACCGCTGTTGAGATCCAGTTCGATGTAACCCACTCGTGCACCCAACTGATCTTCAGCATCTTTTA
CTTTCACCAGCGTTTCTGGGTGAGCAAAAACAGGAAGGCAAAATGCCGCAAAAAAGGGAATAAGGGCGAC
ACGGAAATGTTGAATACTCATACTCTTCCTTTTTCAATATTATTGAAGCATTTATCAGGGTTATTGTCTC
ATGAGCGGATACATATTTGAATGTATTTAGAAAAATAAACAAATAGGGGTTCCGCGCACATTTCCCCGAA
AAGTGCCACCTGACGTCGACGGATCGGGAGA
Features (pLannotate 1.2.2; 24 found; start..end, strand, type, name):
     14..66      -  misc_feature   bom (fragment): basis of mobility region from pBR322
    221..600     +  enhancer       CMV enhancer: human cytomegalovirus immediate early enhancer
    601..800     +  promoter       CMV promoter: human cytomegalovirus (CMV) immediate early promoter
    818..998     +  LTR            5' LTR (truncated): truncated 5' long terminal repeat (LTR) from HIV-1
   1045..1170    +  misc_feature   HIV-1 Ψ: packaging signal of human immunodeficiency virus type 1
   1154..1492    +  CDS            HIV-1 gag (fragment): gag protein from human immunodeficiency virus 1; gag
   1667..1900    +  misc_feature   RRE: The Rev response element (RRE) of HIV-1 allows for Rev-dependent mRNA export from the nucleus to the cytoplasm.
   2277..2377    +  CDS            Rev (fragment): human immunodeficiency virus 1 (HIV-1) Rev protein; rev; enhances nuclear export of unspliced and incompletely spliced viral mRNAs
   2427..2544    +  misc_feature   cPPT/CTS: central polypurine tract and central termination sequence of HIV-1
   2599..2911    +  promoter       U6 promoter: RNA polymerase III promoter for mouse U6 snRNA (Das et al., 1988)
   2966..2991    -  misc_feature   MCS (fragment): pBluescript multiple cloning site
   3026..3059    +  protein_bind   loxP: Cre-mediated recombination occurs in the 8-bp core sequence (GCATACAT). Cre recombinase
   3088..3599    +  LTR            5' LTR: 5' long terminal repeat from murine embryonic stem cell virus
   3613..5262    +  CDS            CTTN: SRC8_HUMAN - Also known as EMS1. Experimental evidence at protein level: Swiss-Prot protein existence level 1. Contributes to the organization of the actin cytoskeleton and cell shape (PubMed:21296879). Plays a role in the formation of lamellipodia and in cell migration. Plays a role in the regulation of neuron morphology, axon growth and formation of neuronal growth cones (By similarity). Through its interaction with CTTNBP2, involved in the regulation of neuronal spine density (By similarity). Plays a role in the invasiveness of cancer cells, and the formation of metastases (PubMed:16636290)
   5281..5990    +  CDS            mCherry (fragment): monomeric derivative of DsRed fluorescent protein (Shaner et al., 2004) mammalian codon-optimized
   6056..6089    +  protein_bind   loxP: Cre-mediated recombination occurs in the 8-bp core sequence (GCATACAT). Cre recombinase
   6122..6145    +  misc_feature   MCS (fragment): pBluescript multiple cloning site
   6145..6731    +  misc_feature   WPRE: woodchuck hepatitis virus posttranscriptional regulatory element
   6732..6751    +  misc_feature   MCS (fragment): pBluescript multiple cloning site
   6753..7253    +  CDS            nef (fragment): NEF_HV1LA - Experimental evidence at protein level: Swiss-Prot protein existence level 1. Extracellular Nef protein targets CD4(+) T-lymphocytes for apoptosis by interacting with CXCR4 surface receptors. From Human immunodeficiency virus type 1 group M subtype B (isolate Lai) (HIV-1).
   7260..7440    +  LTR            5' LTR (truncated): truncated 5' long terminal repeat (LTR) from HIV-1
   7502..8090    -  rep_origin     ori: high-copy-number ColE1/pMB1/pBR322/pUC origin of replication
   8261..9121    -  CDS            AmpR: β-lactamase; bla; confers resistance to ampicillin, carbenicillin, and related antibiotics
   9122..9226    -  promoter       AmpR promoter: bla
