[The description below was written by a language model from this plasmid's Addgene catalogue record and pLannotate feature annotations shown in this document.]
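Description:
pLL5.0 mCherry-hCortKD-Flcortmut3YD is an HIV-1-based lentiviral transfer plasmid built on the pLL5.0 backbone and designed for "knockdown and rescue" of human cortactin (CTTN, also known as EMS1). It is propagated in bacteria from a high-copy ColE1/pUC-type origin with ampicillin selection (AmpR). For virus production, a CMV enhancer/promoter fused to a truncated HIV-1 5' LTR drives transcription of the genomic RNA. This RNA carries the Ψ packaging signal with a gag fragment, the Rev response element for nuclear export, the cPPT/CTS to aid nuclear import, a WPRE to enhance transcript stability and expression, and a 3' LTR region that the annotation reports as a nef fragment followed by a truncated LTR.

The payload combines two expression units. A mouse U6 RNA polymerase III promoter drives an shRNA targeting endogenous human cortactin. Downstream, a murine embryonic stem cell virus 5' LTR acts as an internal Pol II promoter for full-length cortactin fused at its C terminus to mCherry. The cortactin coding sequence carries the 3YD mutation, recorded as aspartate substitutions at tyrosines 412, 470 and 486; such substitutions are commonly used to mimic phosphorylation. The record does not state how the rescue transcript escapes the shRNA. Two same-orientation loxP sites flank the LTR-cortactin-mCherry cassette, so Cre recombinase could in principle excise it.

The construct is intended to deplete endogenous cortactin in transduced cells while reconstituting it with the fluorescently tagged 3YD mutant. The associated work concerns how cortactin tyrosine phosphorylation state affects contractility at the epithelial zonula adherens.
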