Addgene plasmid #187266: pLL5.0 mCherry-hCortKD-Flcortmut3YD
Purpose: Lentiviral expression of shRNA targeting Cortactin + reconstitution of Cortactin3YD mutant
Depositing lab: Alpha Yap. Depositing organization: University of Queensland, Institute for Molecular Bioscience. Publication: Tyrosine dephosphorylated cortactin downregulates contractility at the epithelial zonula adherens through SRGAP1. Liang X, Budnar S, Gupta S, Verma S, Han SP, Hill MM, Daly RJ, Parton RG, Hamilton NA, Gomez GA, Yap AS. Nat Commun. 2017 Oct 5;8(1):790. doi: 10.1038/s41467-017-00797-w. PubMed 28983097.
Backbone
  Vector backbone: pLL5.0
  Backbone size w/o insert (bp): 7550
  Vector type: Lentiviral
Growth in bacteria
  Bacterial resistance: Ampicillin, 100 μg/mL
  Growth temperature: 37°C
  Growth strain: NEB Stable
  Copy number: High Copy
Gene/Insert
  Gene/Insert name: Cortactin (alt name: CTTN (a.k.a. EMS1))
  gRNA/shRNA sequence: GAGAAGCACGAGTCACAGA
  Species: H. sapiens (human)
  Insert size (bp): 1703
  Mutation: 3YD (Y412, Y470, Y486)
  Entrez Gene: CTTN (a.k.a. EMS1)
  Promoter: U6, 5'LTR
  Tag / fusion protein: mCherry (C terminal on insert)
  Cloning method: Restriction Enzyme; 5′ cloning site EcoR1 (not destroyed); 3′ cloning site BamH1 (not destroyed)
  Sequencing primers: 5′ mU6 Forward Primer; 3′ mCherry-R
Resource information
  A portion of this plasmid was derived from a plasmid made by: Plasmid made by Siew Ping/Xuan Liang
Terms and licenses: Academic/Nonprofit Terms; Industry Terms: Not Available to Industry
Depositor comments: Rescue with reconstituted Cortactin 3YD mutant
How to cite: pLL5.0 mCherry-hCortKD-Flcortmut3YD was a gift from Alpha Yap (Addgene plasmid # 187266 ; http://n2t.net/addgene:187266 ; RRID:Addgene_187266)
